Addgene plasmid #100843: pAAV.Syn.GCaMP6s.WPRE.SV40
Purpose: AAV expression of ultrasensitive protein calcium sensor from Synapsin promoter
Depositing lab: Douglas Kim & GENIE Project. Publication: Ultrasensitive fluorescent proteins for imaging neuronal activity. Chen TW, Wardill TJ, Sun Y, Pulver SR, Renninger SL, Baohan A, Schreiter ER, Kerr RA, Orger MB, Jayaraman V, Looger LL, Svoboda K, Kim DS. Nature. 2013 Jul 18;499(7458):295-300. doi: 10.1038/nature12354. PubMed 23868258.
Backbone
  Vector backbone: pAAV
  Vector type: Mammalian Expression, AAV
Growth in bacteria
  Bacterial resistance: Ampicillin, 100 μg/mL
  Growth temperature: 37°C
  Growth strain: NEB Stable
  Copy number: Unknown
Gene/Insert
  Gene/Insert name: GCaMP6s (alt name: GCaMP3 variant 644)
  Species: Synthetic
  Insert size (bp): 1353
  Mutation: GCaMP3-K78H T302L R303P D380Y T381R S383T R392G
  Promoter: Synapsin
  Cloning method: Unknown
  Sequencing primers: 5′ unknown
Terms and licenses: Academic/Nonprofit Terms; Industry Terms: Not Available to Industry
Depositor comments: This plasmid was previously available as pAAV.Syn.GCaMP6s.WPRE.SV40( p2824) from the Penn Vector Core. This plasmid was created as part of the GENIE project at Janelia Research Campus.
How to cite: pAAV.Syn.GCaMP6s.WPRE.SV40 was a gift from Douglas Kim & GENIE Project (Addgene plasmid # 100843 ; http://n2t.net/addgene:100843 ; RRID:Addgene_100843) For viral preps, please replace (Addgene plasmid # 100843) in the above sentence with: (Addgene viral prep # 100843-AAV1), (Addgene viral prep # 100843-AAV5), or (Addgene viral prep # 100843-AAV9)
