[The description below was written by a language model from this plasmid's Addgene catalogue record, the feature table of its GenBank file and pLannotate feature annotations shown in this document.]
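Description:
pAAV.Syn.GCaMP6s.WPRE.SV40 is an adeno-associated virus transfer plasmid for neuron-restricted expression of the genetically encoded calcium indicator GCaMP6s. It is built on a pAAV backbone and maintained in E. coli through a high-copy ColE1/pUC-type origin with ampicillin selection (bla under its own promoter). An f1 phage origin and remnants of the lac/lacZα region from the parental cloning vector are also present. The recorded growth strain is a recombination-deficient host, consistent with the need to keep the repetitive ITRs intact.

The payload sits between two AAV2 inverted terminal repeats, which are the cis elements required for replication and packaging of the cassette into AAV particles when rep, cap and helper functions are supplied in trans. Within the ITRs, the human synapsin I promoter drives a Kozak-initiated 1353 bp GCaMP6s open reading frame. This synthetic sensor is described as GCaMP3 variant 644 and carries the K78H, T302L, R303P, D380Y, T381R, S383T and R392G substitutions relative to GCaMP3. Downstream, a WPRE enhances transcript stability and expression, and an SV40 polyadenylation signal terminates the message. The annotated Factor Xa site within the WPRE is most likely an incidental sequence match rather than a functional element.

The construct is intended for producing AAV vectors, or for direct mammalian transfection, to image calcium transients as a readout of neuronal activity. Two sequence records are held, a 5,932 bp depositor-style map and a 5,624 nt long-read assembly. They agree on the parts and their order within the cassette, but differ in length and in how completely the ITRs and flanking backbone are annotated.
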