LOCUS       Exported 5932 bp ds-DNA circular SYN 12-MAY-2021
DEFINITION  AAV expression of ultrasensitive protein calcium sensor from
            Synapsin promoter.
ACCESSION   .
VERSION     .
KEYWORDS    pAAV.Syn.GCaMP6s.WPRE.SV40
SOURCE      synthetic DNA construct
  ORGANISM  synthetic DNA construct
REFERENCE   1 (bases 1 to 5932)
  AUTHORS   Chen TW, Wardill TJ, Sun Y, Pulver SR, Renninger SL, Baohan A,
            Schreiter ER, Kerr RA, Orger MB, Jayaraman V, Looger LL, Svoboda K,
            Kim DS
  TITLE     Ultrasensitive fluorescent proteins for imaging neuronal activity.
  JOURNAL   Nature. 2013 Jul 18;499(7458):295-300. doi: 10.1038/nature12354.
  PUBMED    23868258
REFERENCE   2 (bases 1 to 5932)
  AUTHORS   .
  TITLE     Direct Submission
  JOURNAL   Exported May 12, 2021 from SnapGene Server 1.1.58
            http://www.snapgene.com
FEATURES             Location/Qualifiers
     source          1..5932
                     /organism="synthetic DNA construct"
                     /mol_type="other DNA"
     promoter        211..658
                     /label=hSyn promoter
                     /note="human synapsin I promoter; confers neuron-specific
                     expression (Kugler et al., 2003)"
     regulatory      690..699
                     /regulatory_class="other"
                     /note="vertebrate consensus sequence for strong initiation
                     of translation (Kozak, 1987)"
     CDS             696..2048
                     /codon_start=1
                     /product="improved fluorescent protein-based calcium sensor
                     (Chen et al., 2013)"
                     /label=GCaMP6s
                     /translation="MGSHHHHHHGMASMTGGQQMGRDLYDDDDKDLATMVDSSRRKWNK
                     TGHAVRAIGRLSSLENVYIKADKQKNGIKANFHIRHNIEDGGVQLAYHYQQNTPIGDGP
                     VLLPDNHYLSVQSKLSKDPNEKRDHMVLLEFVTAAGITLGMDELYKGGTGGSMVSKGEE
                     LFTGVVPILVELDGDVNGHKFSVSGEGEGDATYGKLTLKFICTTGKLPVPWPTLVTTLT
                     YGVQCFSRYPDHMKQHDFFKSAMPEGYIQERTIFFKDDGNYKTRAEVKFEGDTLVNRIE
                     LKGIDFKEDGNILGHKLEYNLPDQLTEEQIAEFKEAFSLFDKDGDGTITTKELGTVMRS
                     LGQNPTEAELQDMINEVDADGDGTIDFPEFLTMMARKMKYRDTEEEIREAFGVFDKDGN
                     GYISAAELRHVMTNLGEKLTDEEVDEMIREADIDGDGQVNYEEFVQMMTAK"
     regulatory      792..801
                     /regulatory_class="other"
                     /note="vertebrate consensus sequence for strong initiation
                     of translation (Kozak, 1987)"
     primer_bind     1082..1103
                     /label=EGFP-C
                     /note="EGFP, forward primer"
     primer_bind     complement(1209..1230)
                     /label=EGFP-N
                     /note="EGFP, reverse primer"
     primer_bind     complement(1470..1489)
                     /label=EXFP-R
                     /note="For distinguishing EGFP variants, reverse primer"
     misc_feature    2061..2649
                     /label=WPRE
                     /note="woodchuck hepatitis virus posttranscriptional
                     regulatory element"
     primer_bind     complement(2114..2134)
                     /label=WPRE-R
                     /note="WPRE, reverse primer"
     CDS             complement(2532..2543)
                     /codon_start=1
                     /product="Factor Xa recognition and cleavage site"
                     /label=Factor Xa site
                     /translation="IEGR"
     primer_bind     complement(2652..2668)
                     /label=KS primer
                     /note="common sequencing primer, one of multiple similar
                     variants"
     primer_bind     complement(2653..2669)
                     /label=pBluescriptKS
                     /note="For pBluescript vector"
     polyA_signal    2698..2819
                     /label=SV40 poly(A) signal
                     /note="SV40 polyadenylation signal"
     primer_bind     complement(2709..2728)
                     /label=EBV-rev
                     /note="SV40 polyA terminator, reverse primer"
     primer_bind     2763..2782
                     /label=SV40pA-R
                     /note="SV40 polyA, reverse primer"
     repeat_region   2981..3110
                     /label=AAV2 ITR
     primer_bind     complement(3129..3146)
                     /label=M13 Forward
                     /note="In lacZ gene. Also called M13-F20 or M13 (-21)
                     Forward"
     primer_bind     complement(3129..3145)
                     /label=M13 fwd
                     /note="common sequencing primer, one of multiple similar
                     variants"
     primer_bind     complement(3138..3160)
                     /label=M13/pUC Forward
                     /note="In lacZ gene"
     rep_origin      3287..3742
                     /direction=RIGHT
                     /label=f1 ori
                     /note="f1 bacteriophage origin of replication; arrow
                     indicates direction of (+) strand synthesis"
     primer_bind     complement(3374..3393)
                     /label=F1ori-R
                     /note="F1 origin, reverse primer"
     primer_bind     3584..3605
                     /label=F1ori-F
                     /note="F1 origin, forward primer"
     promoter        3768..3872
                     /gene="bla"
                     /label=AmpR promoter
     CDS             3873..4733
                     /codon_start=1
                     /gene="bla"
                     /product="beta-lactamase"
                     /label=AmpR
                     /note="confers resistance to ampicillin, carbenicillin, and
                     related antibiotics"
                     /translation="MSIQHFRVALIPFFAAFCLPVFAHPETLVKVKDAEDQLGARVGYI
                     ELDLNSGKILESFRPEERFPMMSTFKVLLCGAVLSRIDAGQEQLGRRIHYSQNDLVEYS
                     PVTEKHLTDGMTVRELCSAAITMSDNTAANLLLTTIGGPKELTAFLHNMGDHVTRLDRW
                     EPELNEAIPNDERDTTMPVAMATTLRKLLTGELLTLASRQQLIDWMEADKVAGPLLRSA
                     LPAGWFIADKSGAGERGSRGIIAALGPDGKPSRIVVIYTTGSQATMDERNRQIAEIGAS
                     LIKHW"
     primer_bind     complement(4091..4110)
                     /label=Amp-R
                     /note="Ampicillin resistance gene, reverse primer"
     rep_origin      4904..5492
                     /direction=RIGHT
                     /label=ori
                     /note="high-copy-number ColE1/pMB1/pBR322/pUC origin of
                     replication"
     primer_bind     5393..5412
                     /label=pBR322ori-F
                     /note="pBR322 origin, forward primer"
     primer_bind     5646..5663
                     /label=L4440
                     /note="L4440 vector, forward primer"
     protein_bind    5780..5801
                     /label=CAP binding site
                     /bound_moiety="E. coli catabolite activator protein"
                     /note="CAP binding activates transcription in the presence
                     of cAMP."
     promoter        5816..5846
                     /label=lac promoter
                     /note="promoter for the E. coli lac operon"
     protein_bind    5854..5870
                     /label=lac operator
                     /bound_moiety="lac repressor encoded by lacI"
                     /note="The lac repressor binds to the lac operator to
                     inhibit transcription in E. coli. This inhibition can be
                     relieved by adding lactose or
                     isopropyl-beta-D-thiogalactopyranoside (IPTG)."
     primer_bind     5859..5881
                     /label=M13/pUC Reverse
                     /note="In lacZ gene"
     primer_bind     5878..5894
                     /label=M13 rev
                     /note="common sequencing primer, one of multiple similar
                     variants"
     primer_bind     5878..5894
                     /label=M13 Reverse
                     /note="In lacZ gene. Also called M13-rev"
     repeat_region   5932..129
                     /label=AAV2 ITR
ORIGIN
        1 tgcgcgctcg ctcgctcact gaggccgccc gggcaaagcc cgggcgtcgg gcgacctttg
       61 gtcgcccggc ctcagtgagc gagcgagcgc gcagagaggg agtggccaac tccatcacta
      121 ggggttcctt gtagttaatg attaacccgc catgctactt atctacgtag ccatgctcta
      181 ggaagatctc tgcagagggc cctgcgtatg agtgcaagtg ggttttagga ccaggatgag
      241 gcggggtggg ggtgcctacc tgacgaccga ccccgaccca ctggacaagc acccaacccc
      301 cattccccaa attgcgcatc ccctatcaga gagggggagg ggaaacagga tgcggcgagg
      361 cgcgtgcgca ctgccagctt cagcaccgcg gacagtgcct tcgcccccgc ctggcggcgc
      421 gcgccaccgc cgcctcagca ctgaaggcgc gctgacgtca ctcgccggtc ccccgcaaac
      481 tccccttccc ggccaccttg gtcgcgtccg cgccgccgcc ggcccagccg gaccgcacca
      541 cgcgaggcgc gagatagggg ggcacgggcg cgaccatctg cgctgcggcg ccggcgactc
      601 agcgctgcct cagtctgcgg tgggcagcgg aggagtcgtg tcgtgcctga gagcgcagtc
      661 gaattcaagc tgctagcaag gatccacccg ccaccatggg ttctcatcat catcatcatc
      721 atggtatggc tagcatgact ggtggacagc aaatgggtcg ggatctgtac gacgatgacg
      781 ataaggatct cgccaccatg gtcgactcat cacgtcgtaa gtggaataag acaggtcacg
      841 cagtcagagc tataggtcgg ctgagctcac tcgagaacgt ctatatcaag gccgacaagc
      901 agaagaacgg catcaaggcg aacttccaca tccgccacaa catcgaggac ggcggcgtgc
      961 agctcgccta ccactaccag cagaacaccc ccatcggcga cggccccgtg ctgctgcccg
     1021 acaaccacta cctgagcgtg cagtccaaac tttcgaaaga ccccaacgag aagcgcgatc
     1081 acatggtcct gctggagttc gtgaccgccg ccgggatcac tctcggcatg gacgagctgt
     1141 acaagggcgg taccggaggg agcatggtga gcaagggcga ggagctgttc accggggtgg
     1201 tgcccatcct ggtcgagctg gacggcgacg taaacggcca caagttcagc gtgtccggcg
     1261 agggtgaggg cgatgccacc tacggcaagc tgaccctgaa gttcatctgc accaccggca
     1321 agctgcccgt gccctggccc accctcgtga ccaccctgac ctacggcgtg cagtgcttca
     1381 gccgctaccc cgaccacatg aagcagcacg acttcttcaa gtccgccatg cccgaaggct
     1441 acatccagga gcgcaccatc ttcttcaagg acgacggcaa ctacaagacc cgcgccgagg
     1501 tgaagttcga gggcgacacc ctggtgaacc gcatcgagct gaagggcatc gacttcaagg
     1561 aggacggcaa catcctgggg cacaagctgg agtacaacct gccggaccaa ctgactgaag
     1621 agcagatcgc agaatttaaa gaggctttct ccctatttga caaggacggg gatgggacaa
     1681 taacaaccaa ggagctgggg acggtgatgc ggtctctggg gcagaacccc acagaagcag
     1741 agctgcagga catgatcaat gaagtagatg ccgacggtga cggcacaatc gacttccctg
     1801 agttcctgac aatgatggca agaaaaatga aatacaggga cacggaagaa gaaattagag
     1861 aagcgttcgg tgtgtttgat aaggatggca atggctacat cagtgcagca gagcttcgcc
     1921 acgtgatgac aaaccttgga gagaagttaa cagatgaaga ggttgatgaa atgatcaggg
     1981 aagcagacat cgatggggat ggtcaggtaa actacgaaga gtttgtacaa atgatgacag
     2041 cgaagtgaaa gcttatcgat aatcaacctc tggattacaa aatttgtgaa agattgactg
     2101 gtattcttaa ctatgttgct ccttttacgc tatgtggata cgctgcttta atgcctttgt
     2161 atcatgctat tgcttcccgt atggctttca ttttctcctc cttgtataaa tcctggttgc
     2221 tgtctcttta tgaggagttg tggcccgttg tcaggcaacg tggcgtggtg tgcactgtgt
     2281 ttgctgacgc aacccccact ggttggggca ttgccaccac ctgtcagctc ctttccggga
     2341 ctttcgcttt ccccctccct attgccacgg cggaactcat cgccgcctgc cttgcccgct
     2401 gctggacagg ggctcggctg ttgggcactg acaattccgt ggtgttgtcg gggaaatcat
     2461 cgtcctttcc ttggctgctc gcctgtgttg ccacctggat tctgcgcggg acgtccttct
     2521 gctacgtccc ttcggccctc aatccagcgg accttccttc ccgcggcctg ctgccggctc
     2581 tgcggcctct tccgcgtctt cgccttcgcc ctcagacgag tcggatctcc ctttgggccg
     2641 cctccccgca tcgataccgt cgacctcgac ccgggcggcc gcttcgagca gacatgataa
     2701 gatacattga tgagtttgga caaaccacaa ctagaatgca gtgaaaaaaa tgctttattt
     2761 gtgaaatttg tgatgctatt gctttatttg taaccattat aagctgcaat aaacaagtta
     2821 acaacaacaa ttgcattcat tttatgtttc aggttcaggg ggagatgtgg gaggtttttt
     2881 aaagcaagta aaacctctac aaatgtggta aaatcgataa ggatcttcct agagcatggc
     2941 tacgtagata agtagcatgg cgggttaatc attaactaca aggaacccct agtgatggag
     3001 ttggccactc cctctctgcg cgctcgctcg ctcactgagg ccgggcgacc aaaggtcgcc
     3061 cgacgcccgg gctttgcccg ggcggcctca gtgagcgagc gagcgcgcag ccttaattaa
     3121 cctaattcac tggccgtcgt tttacaacgt cgtgactggg aaaaccctgg cgttacccaa
     3181 cttaatcgcc ttgcagcaca tccccctttc gccagctggc gtaatagcga agaggcccgc
     3241 accgatcgcc cttcccaaca gttgcgcagc ctgaatggcg aatgggnnnn nnnnnnnnnn
     3301 nnnnnnnnnn nnnnnnnnnn nnnnnnnnnn nnnnnnnnnn nnnnnnnnnn nnnnnnnnnn
     3361 nnnnnnnnnn nnnnnnnnnn nnnnnnnnnn nnnnnnnnnn nnnnnnnnnn cnnnnnnnnn
     3421 nnnnnnnnnn nnnnnnnnnn nnnnnnnnnn nnnnnnnnnn nnnnnnnnnn nnnnnnnnnn
     3481 nnnnnnnnnn nnnnnnnnnn nnannnnnnn nnnnnnnnnn nnnnnnnnnn nnnnnnnnnn
     3541 nnnnnnnnnn nncctttgac gttggagtcc acgttcttta atagtggact cttgttccaa
     3601 actggaacaa cactcaaccc tatctcggtc tattcttttg atttataagg gattttgccg
     3661 atttcggcct attggttaaa aaatgagctg atttaacaaa aatttaacgc gaattttaac
     3721 aaaatattaa cgcttacaat ttaggtggca cttttcgggg aaatgtgcgc ggaaccccta
     3781 tttgtttatt tttctaaata cattcaaata tgtatccgct catgagacaa taaccctgat
     3841 aaatgcttca ataatattga aaaaggaaga gtatgagtat tcaacatttc cgtgtcgccc
     3901 ttattccctt ttttgcggca ttttgccttc ctgtttttgc tcacccagaa acgctggtga
     3961 aagtaaaaga tgctgaagat cagttgggtg cacgagtggg ttacatcgaa ctggatctca
     4021 acagcggtaa gatccttgag agttttcgcc ccgaagaacg ttttccaatg atgagcactt
     4081 ttaaagttct gctatgtggc gcggtattat cccgtattga cgccgggcaa gagcaactcg
     4141 gtcgccgcat acactattct cagaatgact tggttgagta ctcaccagtc acagaaaagc
     4201 atcttacgga tggcatgaca gtaagagaat tatgcagtgc tgccataacc atgagtgata
     4261 acactgcggc caacttactt ctgacaacga tcggaggacc gaaggagcta accgcttttt
     4321 tgcacaacat gggggatcat gtaactcgcc ttgatcgttg ggaaccggag ctgaatgaag
     4381 ccataccaaa cgacgagcgt gacaccacga tgcctgtagc aatggcaaca acgttgcgca
     4441 aactattaac tggcgaacta cttactctag cttcccggca acaattaata gactggatgg
     4501 aggcggataa agttgcagga ccacttctgc gctcggccct tccggctggc tggtttattg
     4561 ctgataaatc tggagccggt gagcgtgggt ctcgcggtat cattgcagca ctggggccag
     4621 atggtaagcc ctcccgtatc gtagttatct acacgacggg gagtcaggca actatggatg
     4681 aacgaaatag acagatcgct gagataggtg cctcactgat taagcattgg taactgtcag
     4741 accaagttta ctcatatata ctttagattg atttaaaact tcatttttaa tttaaaagga
     4801 tctaggtgaa gatccttttt gataatctca tgaccaaaat cccttaacgt gagttttcgt
     4861 tccactgagc gtcagacccc gtagaaaaga tcaaaggatc ttcttgagat cctttttttc
     4921 tgcgcgtaat ctgctgcttg caaacaaaaa aaccaccgct accagcggtg gtttgtttgc
     4981 cggatcaaga gctaccaact ctttttccga aggtaactgg cttcagcaga gcgcagatac
     5041 caaatactgt tcttctagtg tagccgtagt taggccacca cttcaagaac tctgtagcac
     5101 cgcctacata cctcgctctg ctaatcctgt taccagtggc tgctgccagt ggcgataagt
     5161 cgtgtcttac cgggttggac tcaagacgat agttaccgga taaggcgcag cggtcgggct
     5221 gaacgggggg ttcgtgcaca cagcccagct tggagcgaac gacctacacc gaactgagat
     5281 acctacagcg tgagctatga gaaagcgcca cgcttcccga agggagaaag gcggacaggt
     5341 atccggtaag cggcagggtc ggaacaggag agcgcacgag ggagcttcca gggggaaacg
     5401 cctggtatct ttatagtcct gtcgggtttc gccacctctg acttgagcgt cgatttttgt
     5461 gatgctcgtc aggggggcgg agcctatgga aaaacgccag caacgcggcc tttttacggt
     5521 tcctggcctt ttgctggcct tttgctcaca tgttctttcc tgcgttatcc cctgattctg
     5581 tggataaccg tattaccgcc tttgagtgag ctgataccgc tcgccgcagc cgaacgaccg
     5641 agcgcagcga gtcagtgagc gaggaagcgg aagagcgccc aatacgcaaa ccgcctctcc
     5701 ccgcgcgttg gccgattcat taatgcagct ggcacgacag gtttcccgac tggaaagcgg
     5761 gcagtgagcg caacgcaatt aatgtgagtt agctcactca ttaggcaccc caggctttac
     5821 actttatgct tccggctcgt atgttgtgtg gaattgtgag cggataacaa tttcacacag
     5881 gaaacagcta tgaccatgat tacgccagat ttaattaagg ccttaattag gc
//
