Features (pLannotate 1.2.2; 14 found; start..end, strand, type, name):
      1..589     +  rep_origin     ori: high-copy-number ColE1/pMB1/pBR322/pUC origin of replication
    772..828     +  CDS            lacI (fragment): lac repressor; lacI; The lac repressor binds to the lac operator to inhibit transcription in E. coli. This inhibition can be relieved by adding lactose or isopropyl-β-D-thiogalactopyranoside (IPTG).
    822..955     -  repeat_region  AAV2 ITR: inverted terminal repeat of adeno-associated virus serotype 2 inverted
   1026..1094    +  CDS            large T antigen (fragment): large T antigen from SV40 (simian virus 40)
   1117..1238    +  polyA_signal   SV40 poly(A) signal: SV40 polyadenylation signal
   1267..1286    -  misc_feature   MCS (fragment): pBluescript multiple cloning site
   1287..1875    -  misc_feature   WPRE: woodchuck hepatitis virus posttranscriptional regulatory element
   1888..3240    -  CDS            GCaMP6s: improved fluorescent protein-based calcium sensor (Chen et al., 2013)
   3278..3725    -  promoter       hSyn promoter: human synapsin I promoter; confers neuron-specific expression (Kügler et al., 2003)
   3807..3939    +  repeat_region  AAV2 ITR (fragment): inverted terminal repeat of adeno-associated virus serotype 2 inverted
   3934..4003    +  CDS            lacZα (fragment): LacZα fragment of β-galactosidase; lacZ fragment
   4008..4436    +  rep_origin     f1 ori (sequence partly withheld): f1 bacteriophage origin of replication; arrow indicates direction of (+) strand synthesis
   4489..4593    +  promoter       AmpR promoter: bla
   4594..5454    +  CDS            AmpR: β-lactamase; bla; confers resistance to ampicillin, carbenicillin, and related antibiotics
>Addgene plasmid #100843 | pAAV.Syn.GCaMP6s.WPRE.SV40 | addgene full sequence | sequence record 447138 | Addgene Long Read Sequencing Result
TTGAGATCCTTTTTTTCTGCGCGTAATCTGCTGCTTGCAAACAAAAAAACCACCGCTACCAGCGGTGGTT
TGTTTGCCGGATCAAGAGCTACCAACTCTTTTTCCGAAGGTAACTGGCTTCAGCAGAGCGCAGATACCAA
ATACTGTTCTTCTAGTGTAGCCGTAGTTAGGCCACCACTTCAAGAACTCTGTAGCACCGCCTACATACCT
CGCTCTGCTAATCCTGTTACCAGTGGCTGCTGCCAGTGGCGATAAGTCGTGTCTTACCGGGTTGGACTCA
AGACGATAGTTACCGGATAAGGCGCAGCGGTCGGGCTGAACGGGGGGTTCGTGCACACAGCCCAGCTTGG
AGCGAACGACCTACACCGAACTGAGATACCTACAGCGTGAGCTATGAGAAAGCGCCACGCTTCCCGAAGG
GAGAAAGGCGGACAGGTATCCGGTAAGCGGCAGGGTCGGAACAGGAGAGCGCACGAGGGAGCTTCCAGGG
GGAAACGCCTGGTATCTTTATAGTCCTGTCGGGTTTCGCCACCTCTGACTTGAGCGTCGATTTTTGTGAT
GCTCGTCAGGGGGGCGGAGCCTATGGAAAAACGCCAGCAACGCGGCCTTTTTACGGTTCCTGGCCTTTTG
CTGGCCTTTTGCTCACATGTTCTTTCCTGCGTTATCCCCTGATTCTGTGGATAACCGTATTACCGCCTTT
GAGTGAGCTGATACCGCTCGCCGCAGCCGAACGACCGAGCGCAGCGAGTCAGTGAGCGAGGAAGCGGAAG
AGCGCCCAATACGCAAACCGCCTCTCCCCGCGCGTTGGCCGATTCATTAATGCAGCTGCGCGCTCGCTCG
CTCACTGAGGCCGCCCGGGCAAAGCCCGGGCGTCGGGCGACCTTTGGTCGCCCGGCCTCAGTGAGCGAGC
GAGCGCGCAGAGAGGGAGTGGCCAACTCCATCACTAGGGGTTCCTTGTAGTTAATGATTAACCCGCCATG
CTACTTATCTACGTAGCCATGCTCTAGGAAGATCCTTATCGATTTTACCACATTTGTAGAGGTTTTACTT
GCTTTAAAAAACCTCCCACATCTCCCCCTGAACCTGAAACATAAAATGAATGCAATTGTTGTTGTTAACT
TGTTTATTGCAGCTTATAATGGTTACAAATAAAGCAATAGCATCACAAATTTCACAAATAAAGCATTTTT
TTCACTGCATTCTAGTTGTGGTTTGTCCAAACTCATCAATGTATCTTATCATGTCTGCTCGAAGCGGCCG
CCCGGGTCGAGGTCGACGGTATCGATGCGGGGAGGCGGCCCAAAGGGAGATCCGACTCGTCTGAGGGCGA
AGGCGAAGACGCGGAAGAGGCCGCAGAGCCGGCAGCAGGCCGCGGGAAGGAAGGTCCGCTGGATTGAGGG
CCGAAGGGACGTAGCAGAAGGACGTCCCGCGCAGAATCCAGGTGGCAACACAGGCGAGCAGCCAAGGAAA
GGACGATGATTTCCCCGACAACACCACGGAATTGTCAGTGCCCAACAGCCGAGCCCCTGTCCAGCAGCGG
GCAAGGCAGGCGGCGATGAGTTCCGCCGTGGCAATAGGGAGGGGGAAAGCGAAAGTCCCGGAAAGGAGCT
GACAGGTGGTGGCAATGCCCCAACCAGTGGGGGTTGCGTCAGCAAACACAGTGCACACCACGCCACGTTG
CCTGACAACGGGCCACAACTCCTCATAAAGAGACAGCAACCAGGATTTATACAAGGAGGAGAAAATGAAA
GCCATACGGGAAGCAATAGCATGATACAAAGGCATTAAAGCAGCGTATCCACATAGCGTAAAAGGAGCAA
CATAGTTAAGAATACCAGTCAATCTTTCACAAATTTTGTAATCCAGAGGTTGATTATCGATAAGCTTTCA
CTTCGCTGTCATCATTTGTACAAACTCTTCGTAGTTTACCTGACCATCCCCATCGATGTCTGCTTCCCTG
ATCATTTCATCAACCTCTTCATCTGTTAACTTCTCTCCAAGGTTTGTCATCACGTGGCGAAGCTCTGCTG
CACTGATGTAGCCATTGCCATCCTTATCAAACACACCGAACGCTTCTCTAATTTCTTCTTCCGTGTCCCT
GTATTTCATTTTTCTTGCCATCATTGTCAGGAACTCAGGGAAGTCGATTGTGCCGTCACCGTCGGCATCT
ACTTCATTGATCATGTCCTGCAGCTCTGCTTCTGTGGGGTTCTGCCCCAGAGACCGCATCACCGTCCCCA
GCTCCTTGGTTGTTATTGTCCCATCCCCGTCCTTGTCAAATAGGGAGAAAGCCTCTTTAAATTCTGCGAT
CTGCTCTTCAGTCAGTTGGTCCGGCAGGTTGTACTCCAGCTTGTGCCCCAGGATGTTGCCGTCCTCCTTG
AAGTCGATGCCCTTCAGCTCGATGCGGTTCACCAGGGTGTCGCCCTCGAACTTCACCTCGGCGCGGGTCT
TGTAGTTGCCGTCGTCCTTGAAGAAGATGGTGCGCTCCTGGATGTAGCCTTCGGGCATGGCGGACTTGAA
GAAGTCGTGCTGCTTCATGTGGTCGGGGTAGCGGCTGAAGCACTGCACGCCGTAGGTCAGGGTGGTCACG
AGGGTGGGCCAGGGCACGGGCAGCTTGCCGGTGGTGCAGATGAACTTCAGGGTCAGCTTGCCGTAGGTGG
CATCGCCCTCACCCTCGCCGGACACGCTGAACTTGTGGCCGTTTACGTCGCCGTCCAGCTCGACCAGGAT
GGGCACCACCCCGGTGAACAGCTCCTCGCCCTTGCTCACCATGCTCCCTCCGGTACCGCCCTTGTACAGC
TCGTCCATGCCGAGAGTGATCCCGGCGGCGGTCACGAACTCCAGCAGGACCATGTGATCGCGCTTCTCGT
TGGGGTCTTTCGAAAGTTTGGACTGCACGCTCAGGTAGTGGTTGTCGGGCAGCAGCACGGGGCCGTCGCC
GATGGGGGTGTTCTGCTGGTAGTGGTAGGCGAGCTGCACGCCGCCGTCCTCGATGTTGTGGCGGATGTGG
AAGTTCGCCTTGATGCCGTTCTTCTGCTTGTCGGCCTTGATATAGACGTTCTCGAGTGAGCTCAGCCGAC
CTATAGCTCTGACTGCGTGACCTGTCTTATTCCACTTACGACGTGATGAGTCGACCATGGTGGCGAGATC
CTTATCGTCATCGTCGTACAGATCCCGACCCATTTGCTGTCCACCAGTCATGCTAGCCATACCATGATGA
TGATGATGATGAGAACCCATGGTGGCGGGTGGATCCTTGCTAGCAGCTTGAATTCGACTGCGCTCTCAGG
CACGACACGACTCCTCCGCTGCCCACCGCAGACTGAGGCAGCGCTGAGTCGCCGGCGCCGCAGCGCAGAT
GGTCGCGCCCGTGCCCCCCTATCTCGCGCCTCGCGTGGTGCGGTCCGGCTGGGCCGGCGGCGGCGCGGAC
GCGACCAAGGTGGCCGGGAAGGGGAGTTTGCGGGGGACCGGCGAGTGACGTCAGCGCGCCTTCAGTGCTG
AGGCGGCGGTGGCGCGCGCCGCCAGGCGGGGGCGAAGGCACTGTCCGCGGTGCTGAAGCTGGCAGTGCGC
ACGCGCCTCGCCGCATCCTGTTTCCCCTCCCCCTCTCTGATAGGGGATGCGCAATTTGGGGAATGGGGGT
TGGGTGCTTGTCCAGTGGGTCGGGGTCGGTCGTCAGGTAGGCACCCCCACCCCGCCTCATCCTGGTCCTA
AAACCCACTTGCACTCATACGCAGGGCCCTCTGCAGAGATCTTCCTAGAGCATGGCTACGTAGATAAGTA
GCATGGCGGGTTAATCATTAACTACAAGGAACCCCTAGTGATGGAGTTGGCCACTCCCTCTCTGCGCGCT
CGCTCGCTCACTGAGGCCGGGCGACCAAAGGTCGCCCGACGCCCGGGCTTTGCCCGGGCGGCCTCAGTGA
GCGAGCGAGCGCGCAGCTGGCGTAATAGCGAAGAGGCCCGCACCGATCGCCCTTCCCAACAGTTGCGCAG
CCTGAATGGCGAATGGG
[124 nt withheld, positions 4008-4131]
C
[91 nt withheld, positions 4133-4223]
A
[49 nt withheld, positions 4225-4273]
CCTTTGACGTTGGAGTCCACGTTCTTTAATAGTGGACTCTTGTTCCAAACTGGAACAACACTCAACCCTA
TCTCGGTCTATTCTTTTGATTTATAAGGGATTTTGCCGATTTCGGCCTATTGGTTAAAAAATGAGCTGAT
TTAACAAAAATTTAACGCGAATTTTAACAAAATATTAACGCTTACAATTTAGGTGGCACTTTTCGGGGAA
ATGTGCGCGGAACCCCTATTTGTTTATTTTTCTAAATACATTCAAATATGTATCCGCTCATGAGACAATA
ACCCTGATAAATGCTTCAATAATATTGAAAAAGGAAGAGTATGAGTATTCAACATTTCCGTGTCGCCCTT
ATTCCCTTTTTTGCGGCATTTTGCCTTCCTGTTTTTGCTCACCCAGAAACGCTGGTGAAAGTAAAAGATG
CTGAAGATCAGTTGGGTGCACGAGTGGGTTACATCGAACTGGATCTCAACAGCGGTAAGATCCTTGAGAG
TTTTCGCCCCGAAGAACGTTTTCCAATGATGAGCACTTTTAAAGTTCTGCTATGTGGCGCGGTATTATCC
CGTATTGACGCCGGGCAAGAGCAACTCGGTCGCCGCATACACTATTCTCAGAATGACTTGGTTGAGTACT
CACCAGTCACAGAAAAGCATCTTACGGATGGCATGACAGTAAGAGAATTATGCAGTGCTGCCATAACCAT
GAGTGATAACACTGCGGCCAACTTACTTCTGACAACGATCGGAGGACCGAAGGAGCTAACCGCTTTTTTG
CACAACATGGGGGATCATGTAACTCGCCTTGATCGTTGGGAACCGGAGCTGAATGAAGCCATACCAAACG
ACGAGCGTGACACCACGATGCCTGTAGCAATGGCAACAACGTTGCGCAAACTATTAACTGGCGAACTACT
TACTCTAGCTTCCCGGCAACAATTAATAGACTGGATGGAGGCGGATAAAGTTGCAGGACCACTTCTGCGC
TCGGCCCTTCCGGCTGGCTGGTTTATTGCTGATAAATCTGGAGCCGGTGAGCGTGGGTCTCGCGGTATCA
TTGCAGCACTGGGGCCAGATGGTAAGCCCTCCCGTATCGTAGTTATCTACACGACGGGGAGTCAGGCAAC
TATGGATGAACGAAATAGACAGATCGCTGAGATAGGTGCCTCACTGATTAAGCATTGGTAACTGTCAGAC
CAAGTTTACTCATATATACTTTAGATTGATTTAAAACTTCATTTTTAATTTAAAAGGATCTAGGTGAAGA
TCCTTTTTGATAATCTCATGACCAAAATCCCTTAACGTGAGTTTTCGTTCCACTGAGCGTCAGACCCCGT
AGAAAAGATCAAAGGATCTTC
